Addgene plasmid #103366: LSB-hsa-miR-221-5p
Purpose: Used to sense miRNA activity using fluorescence based tools. hsa-miR-221-5p target in 3' UTR of of mKate. miRNA activity can be measured by the repression of mKate2 relative to EBFP2 fluorescent proteins . Plasmid is inherently unstable; please see Depositor Comments
Depositing lab: Ron Weiss. Depositing organization: Massachusetts Institute of Technology. Publication: A mixed antagonistic/synergistic miRNA repression model enables accurate predictions of multi-input miRNA sensor activity. Gam JJ, Babb J, Weiss R. Nat Commun. 2018 Jun 22;9(1):2430. doi: 10.1038/s41467-018-04575-0. PubMed 29934631.
Backbone
  Vector backbone: Low Sensor Backbone (LSB)
  Vector type: Mammalian Expression, Synthetic Biology
Growth in bacteria
  Bacterial resistance: Ampicillin and Kanamycin, 100 & 50 μg/mL
  Growth temperature: 30°C
  Growth strain: NEB Stable
  Copy number: High Copy
Gene/Insert
  Gene/Insert name: hsa-miR-221-5p target
  Species: H. sapiens (human)
  Entrez Gene: MIR221 (a.k.a. MIRN221, miRNA221, mir-221)
  Promoter: EF-1a
  Cloning method: Gibson Cloning
Terms and licenses: Academic/Nonprofit Terms; Industry Terms: Not Available to Industry
Depositor comments: Please note that this plasmid is inherently unstable due to a repeating poly A element. We recommend performing a diagnostic digest on multiple colonies upon receipt. The depositors would like to note the presence of several discrepancies between the depositor sequence and physical plasmid sequence. In particular, the sequences upstream and downstream of the puromycin coding region have 10 bp insertions which do not affect the ability to perform puromycin selection. The sequences for those regions within the physical plasmids are as follows: Upstream of Puro: GAATTCGACCGCCTGTCTCAAGGTGCCACC; Downstream of Puro: GCTTTGAGACTACGCGTGAATTCACTCCTC.
How to cite: LSB-hsa-miR-221-5p was a gift from Ron Weiss (Addgene plasmid # 103366 ; http://n2t.net/addgene:103366 ; RRID:Addgene_103366)
