[The description below was written by a language model from this plasmid's Addgene catalogue record and pLannotate feature annotations shown in this document.]
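Description:
LSB-hsa-miR-221-5p is an 11 kb mammalian expression plasmid built on the Low Sensor Backbone (LSB), designed as a two-colour fluorescent reporter of microRNA activity for synthetic biology applications. It replicates in E. coli from a high-copy ColE1/pUC-type origin and carries both an ampicillin resistance gene (β-lactamase with its own promoter) and a kanamycin resistance gene (aminoglycoside phosphotransferase), with dual selection listed in the record. A puromycin N-acetyltransferase coding sequence followed by a rabbit β-globin poly(A) signal allows puromycin selection in mammalian cells. No promoter for it is annotated in the feature table.

The payload consists of two parallel transcription units with the same architecture: a human EF-1α core promoter with intron A, a fluorescent protein coding sequence, and a β-globin 3' region with poly(A) signal. Gateway attB4, attB1 and attB2 sites flanking the promoters and coding sequences are remnants of the modular assembly. The first unit expresses the red protein mKate2, and a target site for human miR-221-5p lies in its 3' UTR, although this site is not annotated as a separate feature. The second unit expresses the blue protein EBFP2 without a target site, serving as an internal normaliser for delivery and expression. When miR-221-5p is active in a cell, mKate2 output is repressed relative to EBFP2, so the red-to-blue ratio reports miRNA activity.

The depositor notes that the repeated poly(A) elements make the plasmid inherently unstable. Small insertions flanking the puromycin coding region also distinguish the physical plasmid from the deposited sequence, reportedly without affecting puromycin selection.
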