Features (pLannotate 1.2.2; 28 found; start..end, strand, type, name):
     87..675     -  rep_origin     ori: high-copy-number ColE1/pMB1/pBR322/pUC origin of replication
    846..1706    -  CDS            AmpR: β-lactamase; bla; confers resistance to ampicillin, carbenicillin, and related antibiotics
   1707..1778    -  promoter       AmpR promoter: bla
   1857..2456    +  CDS            PuroR: puromycin N-acetyltransferase; pac from Streptomyces alboniger; confers resistance to puromycin
   2461..2541    +  CDS            HBB (fragment): HBB_PONPY - Experimental evidence at transcript level: Swiss-Prot protein existence level 2. Involved in oxygen transport from the lung to the various peripheral tissues. From Pongo pygmaeus (Bornean orangutan).
   2612..2667    +  polyA_signal   β-globin poly(A) signal: rabbit β-globin polyadenylation signal (Gil and Proudfoot, 1987)
   3646..3666    +  protein_bind   attB4: mutant version of attB; core recombination site for the Gateway® BP reaction BP Clonase™
   3734..3945    +  promoter       EF-1α core promoter: core promoter for human elongation factor EF-1α
   3946..4884    +  intron         EF-1α intron A: intron upstream of the start codon of human EF-1α
   4911..4931    +  protein_bind   attB1: mutant version of attB; core recombination site for the Gateway® BP reaction BP Clonase™
   4951..5646    +  CDS            mKate2: mKate2 is a basic (constitutively fluorescent) red fluorescent protein published in 2009, derived from Entacmaea quadricolor. It is reported to be a rapidly-maturing monomer with moderate acid sensitivity.
   5666..5690    -  protein_bind   attB2: mutant version of attB; recombination site for the Gateway® BP reaction BP Clonase™
   5834..5908    +  CDS            HBB (fragment): HBB_PONPY - Experimental evidence at transcript level: Swiss-Prot protein existence level 2. Involved in oxygen transport from the lung to the various peripheral tissues. From Pongo pygmaeus (Bornean orangutan).
   5979..6034    +  polyA_signal   β-globin poly(A) signal: rabbit β-globin polyadenylation signal (Gil and Proudfoot, 1987)
   6418..6443    +  misc_feature   SA: splice acceptor site
   7115..7135    +  protein_bind   attB4: mutant version of attB; core recombination site for the Gateway® BP reaction BP Clonase™
   7203..7414    +  promoter       EF-1α core promoter: core promoter for human elongation factor EF-1α
   7415..8353    +  intron         EF-1α intron A: intron upstream of the start codon of human EF-1α
   8380..8400    +  protein_bind   attB1: mutant version of attB; core recombination site for the Gateway® BP reaction BP Clonase™
   8411..9127    +  CDS            EBFP2: EBFP2 is a basic (constitutively fluorescent) blue fluorescent protein published in 2007, derived from Aequorea victoria. It is reported to be a rapidly-maturing monomer with moderate acid sensitivity.
   9135..9159    -  protein_bind   attB2: mutant version of attB; recombination site for the Gateway® BP reaction BP Clonase™
   9163..9243    +  CDS            HBB (fragment): HBB_PONPY - Experimental evidence at transcript level: Swiss-Prot protein existence level 2. Involved in oxygen transport from the lung to the various peripheral tissues. From Pongo pygmaeus (Bornean orangutan).
   9314..9369    +  polyA_signal   β-globin poly(A) signal: rabbit β-globin polyadenylation signal (Gil and Proudfoot, 1987)
   9752..9774    -  protein_bind   lac operator (fragment): The lac repressor binds to the lac operator to inhibit transcription in E. coli. This inhibition can be relieved by adding lactose or isopropyl-β-D-thiogalactopyranoside (IPTG). lac repressor encoded by lacI
   9778..9808    -  promoter       lac promoter: promoter for the E. coli lac operon
   9823..9844    -  protein_bind   CAP binding site: CAP binding activates transcription in the presence of cAMP. E. coli catabolite activator protein
   9857..9896    -  CDS            lacI (fragment): lac repressor; lacI; The lac repressor binds to the lac operator to inhibit transcription in E. coli. This inhibition can be relieved by adding lactose or isopropyl-β-D-thiogalactopyranoside (IPTG).
  10069..10878   +  CDS            KanR: aminoglycoside phosphotransferase; aph(3')-Ia; confers resistance to kanamycin in bacteria or G418 (Geneticin®) in eukaryotes
>Addgene plasmid #103366 | LSB-hsa-miR-221-5p | depositor full sequence | sequence record 195781 | Full Sequence
AATTGAGGGGATAACGCAGGAAAGAACATGTGAGCAAAAGGCCAGCAAAAGGCCAGGAACCGTAAAAAGG
CCGCGTTGCTGGCGTTTTTCCATAGGCTCCGCCCCCCTGACGAGCATCACAAAAATCGACGCTCAAGTCA
GAGGTGGCGAAACCCGACAGGACTATAAAGATACCAGGCGTTTCCCCCTGGAAGCTCCCTCGTGCGCTCT
CCTGTTCCGACCCTGCCGCTTACCGGATACCTGTCCGCCTTTCTCCCTTCGGGAAGCGTGGCGCTTTCTC
ATAGCTCACGCTGTAGGTATCTCAGTTCGGTGTAGGTCGTTCGCTCCAAGCTGGGCTGTGTGCACGAACC
CCCCGTTCAGCCCGACCGCTGCGCCTTATCCGGTAACTATCGTCTTGAGTCCAACCCGGTAAGACACGAC
TTATCGCCACTGGCAGCAGCCACTGGTAACAGGATTAGCAGAGCGAGGTATGTAGGCGGTGCTACAGAGT
TCTTGAAGTGGTGGCCTAACTACGGCTACACTAGAAGAACAGTATTTGGTATCTGCGCTCTGCTGAAGCC
AGTTACCTTCGGAAAAAGAGTTGGTAGCTCTTGATCCGGCAAACAAACCACCGCTGGTAGCGGTGGTTTT
TTTGTTTGCAAGCAGCAGATTACGCGCAGAAAAAAAGGATCTCAAGAAGATCCTTTGATCTTTTCTACGG
GGTCTGACGCTCAGTGGAACGAAAACTCACGTTAAGGGATTTTGGTCATGAGATTATCAAAAAGGATCTT
CACCTAGATCCTTTTAAATTAAAAATGAAGTTTTAAATCAATCTAAAGTATATATGAGTAAACTTGGTCT
GACAGTTACCAATGCTTAATCAGTGAGGCACCTATCTCAGCGATCTGTCTATTTCGTTCATCCATAGTTG
CCTGACTCCCCGTCGTGTAGATAACTACGATACGGGAGGGCTTACCATCTGGCCCCAGTGCTGCAATGAT
ACCGCGAGAACCACGCTCACCGGCTCCAGATTTATCAGCAATAAACCAGCCAGCCGGAAGGGCCGAGCGC
AGAAGTGGTCCTGCAACTTTATCCGCCTCCATCCAGTCTATTAATTGTTGCCGGGAAGCTAGAGTAAGTA
GTTCGCCAGTTAATAGTTTGCGCAACGTTGTTGCCATTGCTACAGGCATCGTGGTGTCACGCTCGTCGTT
TGGTATGGCTTCATTCAGCTCCGGTTCCCAACGATCAAGGCGAGTTACATGATCCCCCATGTTGTGCAAA
AAAGCGGTTAGCTCCTTCGGTCCTCCGATCGTTGTCAGAAGTAAGTTGGCCGCAGTGTTATCACTCATGG
TTATGGCAGCACTGCATAATTCTCTTACTGTCATGCCATCCGTAAGATGCTTTTCTGTGACTGGTGAGTA
CTCAACCAAGTCATTCTGAGAATAGTGTATGCGGCGACCGAGTTGCTCTTGCCCGGCGTCAATACGGGAT
AATACCGCGCCACATAGCAGAACTTTAAAAGTGCTCATCATTGGAAAACGTTCTTCGGGGCGAAAACTCT
CAAGGATCTTACCGCTGTTGAGATCCAGTTCGATGTAACCCACTCGTGCACCCAACTGATCTTCAGCATC
TTTTACTTTCACCAGCGTTTCTGGGTGAGCAAAAACAGGAAGGCAAAATGCCGCAAAAAAGGGAATAAGG
GCGACACGGAAATGTTGAATACTCATACTCTTCCTTTTTCAATATTATTGAAGCATTTATCAGGGTTATT
GTCTCATGAGCGGATACATATTTGAATGTAGCTCCGAATTTCTCGAGGGCTTGTCGACGACGGCGGTCTC
CGTCGTCAGGATCATGAATTCGACCCGCCTGCCACCATGACCGAGTACAAGCCCACGGTGCGCCTCGCCA
CCCGCGACGACGTCCCCCGGGCCGTACGCACCCTCGCCGCCGCGTTCGCCGACTACCCCGCCACGCGCCA
CACCGTCGACCCGGACCGCCACATCGAGCGGGTCACCGAGCTGCAAGAACTCTTCCTCACGCGCGTCGGG
CTCGACATCGGCAAGGTGTGGGTCGCGGACGACGGCGCCGCGGTGGCGGTCTGGACCACGCCGGAGAGCG
TCGAAGCGGGGGCGGTGTTCGCCGAGATCGGCCCGCGCATGGCCGAGTTGAGCGGTTCCCGGCTGGCCGC
GCAGCAACAGATGGAAGGCCTCCTGGCGCCGCACCGGCCCAAGGAGCCCGCGTGGTTCCTGGCCACCGTC
GGCGTCTCGCCCGACCACCAGGGCAAGGGTCTGGGCAGCGCCGTCGTGCTCCCCGGAGTGGAGGCGGCCG
AGCGCGCCGGGGTGCCCGCCTTCCTGGAGACATCCGCGCCCCGCAACCTCCCCTTCTACGAGCGGCTCGG
CTTCACCGTCACCGCCGACGTCGAGGTGCCCGAAGGACCGCGCACCTGGTGCATGACCCGCAAGCCCGGT
GCCTGATACGCGTGAATTCACTCCTCAGGTGCAGGCTGCCTATCAGAAGGTGGTGGCTGGTGTGGCCAAT
GCCCTGGCTCACAAATACCACTGAGATCTTTTTCCCTCTGCCAAAAATTATGGGGACATCATGAAGCCCC
TTGAGCATCTGACTTCTGGCTAATAAAGGAAATTTATTTTCATTGCAATAGTGTGTTGGAATTTTTTGTG
TCTCTCACTCGGAAGGACATATGGGAGGGCAAATCATTTAAAACATCAGAATGAGTATTTGGTTTAGAGT
TTGGCAACATATGCCCATATGCTGGCTGCCATGAACAAAGGTTGGCTATAAAGAGGTCATCAGTATATGA
AACAGCCCCCTGCTGTCCATTCCTTATTCCATAGAAAAGCCTTGACTTGAGGTTAGATTTTTTTTATATT
TTGTTTTGTGTTATTTTTTTCTTTAACATCCCTAAAATTTTCCTTACATGTTTTACTAGCCAGATTTTTC
CTCCTCTCCTGACTACTCCCAGTCATAGCTGTCCCTCTTCTCTTATGGAGATCCCTCGACCTGCAGCCCA
AGCTTGAATTCTCTAGAATTACCCTGTTATCCCTATGCTTGGTTTACCGAGCTCTTATTGGTTTTCAAAC
TTCATTGACTGTGCCCAACGCGCCTGGGAGCTCACGGGGACAGCCCCCCCCCAAAGCCCCCAGGGATGTA
ATTACGTCCCTCCCCCGCTAGGGGGCAGCAGCGAGCCGCCCGGGGCTCCGCTCCGGTCCGGCGCTCCCCC
CGCATCCCCGAGCCGGCAGCGTGCGGGGACAGCCCGGGCACGGGGAAGGTGGCACGGGATCGCTTTCCTC
TGAACGCTTCTCGCTGCTCTTTGAGCCTGCAGACACCTGGGGGGATACGGGGAAAAAGCTAGGCTGAAAG
ACCGGTTCTTAGAATGACACGCGCCTGGGAGCTCACGGGGACAGCCCCCCCCCAAAGCCCCCAGGGATGT
AATTACGTCCCTCCCCCGCTAGGGGGCAGCAGCGAGCCGCCCGGGGCTCCGCTCCGGTCCGGCGCTCCCC
CCGCATCCCCGAGCCGGCAGCGTGCGGGGACAGCCCGGGCACGGGGAAGGTGGCACGGGATCGCTTTCCT
CTGAACGCTTCTCGCTGCTCTTTGAGCCTGCAGACACCTGGGGGGATACGGGGAAAAAGCTAACTTCTGA
GACGACAACTTTGTATAGAAAAGTTGGCTCCGAATTCGCCCTTGACAGCAGAGATCCAGTTTGGTTAATT
AATTGGCTCCGGTGCCCGTCAGTGGGCAGAGCGCACATCGCCCACAGTCCCCGAGAAGTTGTGGGGAGGG
GTCGGCAATTGAACCGGTGCCTAGAGAAGGTGGCGCGGGGTAAACTGGGAAAGTGATGTCGTGTACTGGC
TCCGCCTTTTTCCCGAGGGTGGGGGAGAACCGTATATAAGTGCAGTAGTCGCCGTGAACGTTCTTTTTCG
CAACGGGTTTGCCGCCAGAACACAGGTAAGTGCCGTGTGTGGTTCCCGCGGGCCTGGCCTCTTTACGGGT
TATGGCCCTTGCGTGCCTTGAATTACTTCCACCTGGCTGCAGTACGTGATTCTTGATCCCGAGCTTCGGG
TTGGAAGTGGGTGGGAGAGTTCGAGGCCTTGCGCTTAAGGAGCCCCTTCGCCTCGTGCTTGAGTTGAGGC
CTGGCCTGGGCGCTGGGGCCGCCGCGTGCGAATCTGGTGGCACCTTCGCGCCTGTCTCGCTGCTTTCGAT
AAGTCTCTAGCCATTTAAAATTTTTGATGACCTGCTGCGACGCTTTTTTTCTGGCAAGATAGTCTTGTAA
ATGCGGGCCAAGATCTGCACACTGGTATTTCGGTTTTTGGGGCCGCGGGCGGCGACGGGGCCCGTGCGTC
CCAGCGCACATGTTCGGCGAGGCGGGGCCTGCGAGCGCGGCCACCGAGAATCGGACGGGGGTAGTCTCAA
GCTGGCCGGCCTGCTCTGGTGCCTGGCCTCGCGCCGCCGTGTATCGCCCCGCCCTGGGCGGCAAGGCTGG
CCCGGTCGGCACCAGTTGCGTGAGCGGAAAGATGGCCGCTTCCCGGCCCTGCTGCAGGGAGCTCAAAATG
GAGGACGCGGCGCTCGGGAGAGCGGGCGGGTGAGTCACCCACACAAAGGAAAAGGGCCTTTCCGTCCTCA
GCCGTCGCTTCATGTGACTCCACGGAGTACCGGGCGCCGTCCAGGCACCTCGATTAGTTCTCGAGCTTTT
GGAGTACGTCGTCTTTAGGTTGGGGGGAGGGGTTTTATGCGATGGAGTTTCCCCACACTGAGTGGGTGGA
GACTGAAGTTAGGCCAGCTTGGCACTTGATGTAATTCTCCTTGGAATTTGCCCTTTTTGAGTTTGGATCT
TGGTTCATTCTCAAGCCTCAGACAGTGGTTCAAAGTTTTTTTCTTCCATTTCAGGTGTCGTGAGAAGGGC
GAATTCGACCCAAGTTTGTACAAAAAAGCAGGCTGGATCCAGGTGCCACCATGGTGAGCGAGCTGATTAA
GGAGAACATGCACATGAAGCTGTACATGGAGGGCACCGTGAACAACCACCACTTCAAGTGCACATCCGAG
GGCGAAGGCAAGCCCTACGAGGGCACCCAGACCATGAGAATCAAGGCGGTCGAGGGCGGCCCTCTCCCCT
TCGCCTTCGACATCCTGGCTACCAGCTTCATGTACGGCAGCAAAACCTTCATCAACCACACCCAGGGCAT
CCCCGACTTCTTTAAGCAGTCCTTCCCCGAGGGCTTCACATGGGAGAGAGTCACCACATACGAAGATGGG
GGCGTGCTGACCGCTACCCAGGACACCAGCCTCCAGGACGGCTGCCTCATCTACAACGTCAAGATCAGAG
GGGTGAACTTCCCATCCAACGGCCCTGTGATGCAGAAGAAAACACTCGGCTGGGAGGCCTCCACCGAGAC
ACTGTACCCCGCTGACGGCGGCCTGGAAGGCAGAGCCGACATGGCCCTGAAGCTCGTGGGCGGGGGCCAC
CTGATCTGCAACCTTAAGACCACATACAGATCCAAGAAACCCGCTAAGAACCTCAAGATGCCCGGCGTCT
ACTATGTGGACAGGAGACTGGAAAGAATCAAGGAGGCCGACAAAGAGACATACGTCGAGCAGCACGAGGT
GGCTGTGGCCAGATACTGCGACCTCCCTAGCAAACTGGGGCACAAACTTAATTGAGAATTCTACCACCCA
GCTTTCTTGTACAAAGTGGTACGTCTCAAGACCAGAGGTCTCTGCTTAAATTAGGAAATCTACATTGTAT
GCCAGGTAAATCTACATTGTATGCCAGGTAAATCTACATTGTATGCCAGGTAAATCTACATTGTATGCCA
GGTCAACCAGAAGAGACCTGTGCTTCACTCCTCAGGTGCAGGCTGCCTATCAGAAGGTGGTGGCTGGTGT
GGCCAATGCCCTGGCTCACAAATACCACTGAGATCTTTTTCCCTCTGCCAAAAATTATGGGGACATCATG
AAGCCCCTTGAGCATCTGACTTCTGGCTAATAAAGGAAATTTATTTTCATTGCAATAGTGTGTTGGAATT
TTTTGTGTCTCTCACTCGGAAGGACATATGGGAGGGCAAATCATTTAAAACATCAGAATGAGTATTTGGT
TTAGAGTTTGGCAACATATGCCCATATGCTGGCTGCCATGAACAAAGGTTGGCTATAAAGAGGTCATCAG
TATATGAAACAGCCCCCTGCTGTCCATTCCTTATTCCATAGAAAAGCCTTGACTTGAGGTTAGATTTTTT
TTATATTTTGTTTTGTGTTATTTTTTTCTTTAACATCCCTAAAATTTTCCTTACATGTTTTACTAGCCAG
ATTTTTCCTCCTCTCCTGACTACTCCCAGTCATAGCTGTCCCTCTTCTCTTATGGAGATCCCGAGCGGTG
CGTTTTTATGCTTGTAGTATTGTATAATGTTTTTAAGATCCAAGCTTCTGACCTCTTCTCTTCCTCCCAC
AGGGCCTCGAGACAATTGCATCGATGGTACCAGTGAAAGTCTGCAATGAATTCGAGTTGGCGCGCCTGTC
ATTCTAAATCTCTCTTTCAGCCTAAAGCTTTTTCCCCGTATCCCCCCAGGTGTCTGCAGGCTCAAAGAGC
AGCGAGAAGCGTTCAGAGGAAAGCGATCCCGTGCCACCTTCCCCGTGCCCGGGCTGTCCCCGCACGCTGC
CGGCTCGGGGATGCGGGGGGAGCGCCGGACCGGAGCGGAGCCCCGGGCGGCTCGCTGCTGCCCCCTAGCG
GGGGAGGGACGTAATTACATCCCTGGGGGCTTTGGGAGGGGGCTGTCCCCGTGAGCTCCCAGGCGCGCCT
GTCATTCTAAATCTCTCTTTCAGCCTAAAGCTTTTTCCCCGTATCCCCCCAGGTGTCTGCAGGCTCAAAG
AGCAGCGAGAAGCGTTCAGAGGAAAGCGATCCCGTGCCACCTTCCCCGTGCCCGGGCTGTCCCCGCACGC
TGCCGGCTCGGGGATGCGGGGGGAGCGCCGGACCGGAGCGGAGCCCCGGGCGGCTCGCTGCTGCCCCCTA
GCGGGGGAGGGACGTAATTACATCCCTGGGGGCTTTGGGGGGGGGCTGTCCCCGTGAGCTCCCAGGCGCG
CCAACTCGGTACCGTATCGATGTCGACGTTAACGCTAGTGATATCAACTTTGTATAGAAAAGTTGGCTCC
GAATTCGCCCTTGACAGCAGAGATCCAGTTTGGTTAATTAATTGGCTCCGGTGCCCGTCAGTGGGCAGAG
CGCACATCGCCCACAGTCCCCGAGAAGTTGTGGGGAGGGGTCGGCAATTGAACCGGTGCCTAGAGAAGGT
GGCGCGGGGTAAACTGGGAAAGTGATGTCGTGTACTGGCTCCGCCTTTTTCCCGAGGGTGGGGGAGAACC
GTATATAAGTGCAGTAGTCGCCGTGAACGTTCTTTTTCGCAACGGGTTTGCCGCCAGAACACAGGTAAGT
GCCGTGTGTGGTTCCCGCGGGCCTGGCCTCTTTACGGGTTATGGCCCTTGCGTGCCTTGAATTACTTCCA
CCTGGCTGCAGTACGTGATTCTTGATCCCGAGCTTCGGGTTGGAAGTGGGTGGGAGAGTTCGAGGCCTTG
CGCTTAAGGAGCCCCTTCGCCTCGTGCTTGAGTTGAGGCCTGGCCTGGGCGCTGGGGCCGCCGCGTGCGA
ATCTGGTGGCACCTTCGCGCCTGTCTCGCTGCTTTCGATAAGTCTCTAGCCATTTAAAATTTTTGATGAC
CTGCTGCGACGCTTTTTTTCTGGCAAGATAGTCTTGTAAATGCGGGCCAAGATCTGCACACTGGTATTTC
GGTTTTTGGGGCCGCGGGCGGCGACGGGGCCCGTGCGTCCCAGCGCACATGTTCGGCGAGGCGGGGCCTG
CGAGCGCGGCCACCGAGAATCGGACGGGGGTAGTCTCAAGCTGGCCGGCCTGCTCTGGTGCCTGGCCTCG
CGCCGCCGTGTATCGCCCCGCCCTGGGCGGCAAGGCTGGCCCGGTCGGCACCAGTTGCGTGAGCGGAAAG
ATGGCCGCTTCCCGGCCCTGCTGCAGGGAGCTCAAAATGGAGGACGCGGCGCTCGGGAGAGCGGGCGGGT
GAGTCACCCACACAAAGGAAAAGGGCCTTTCCGTCCTCAGCCGTCGCTTCATGTGACTCCACGGAGTACC
GGGCGCCGTCCAGGCACCTCGATTAGTTCTCGAGCTTTTGGAGTACGTCGTCTTTAGGTTGGGGGGAGGG
GTTTTATGCGATGGAGTTTCCCCACACTGAGTGGGTGGAGACTGAAGTTAGGCCAGCTTGGCACTTGATG
TAATTCTCCTTGGAATTTGCCCTTTTTGAGTTTGGATCTTGGTTCATTCTCAAGCCTCAGACAGTGGTTC
AAAGTTTTTTTCTTCCATTTCAGGTGTCGTGAGAAGGGCGAATTCGACCCAAGTTTGTACAAAAAAGCAG
GCTCGCCACCATGGTGAGCAAGGGCGAGGAGCTGTTCACCGGGGTGGTGCCCATCCTGGTCGAGCTGGAC
GGCGACGTAAACGGCCACAAGTTCAGCGTGAGGGGCGAGGGCGAGGGCGATGCCACCAACGGCAAGCTGA
CCCTGAAGTTCATCTGCACCACCGGCAAGCTGCCCGTGCCCTGGCCCACCCTCGTGACCACCCTGAGCCA
CGGCGTGCAGTGCTTCGCCCGCTACCCCGACCACATGAAGCAGCACGACTTCTTCAAGTCCGCCATGCCC
GAAGGCTACGTCCAGGAGCGCACCATCTTCTTCAAGGACGACGGCACCTACAAGACCCGCGCCGAGGTGA
AGTTCGAGGGCGACACCCTAGTGAACCGCATCGAGCTGAAGGGCGTCGACTTCAAGGAGGACGGCAACAT
CCTGGGGCACAAGCTGGAGTACAACTTCAACAGCCACAACATCTATATCATGGCCGTCAAGCAGAAGAAC
GGCATCAAGGTGAACTTCAAGATCCGCCACAACGTGGAGGACGGCAGCGTGCAGCTCGCCGACCACTACC
AGCAGAACACCCCCATCGGCGACGGCCCCGTGCTGCTGCCCGACAGCCACTACCTGAGCACCCAGTCCGT
GCTGAGCAAAGACCCCAACGAGAAGCGCGATCACATGGTCCTGCTGGAGTTCCGCACCGCCGCCGGGATC
ACTCTCGGCATGGACGAGCTGTACAAGTAATACCACCCAGCTTTCTTGTACAAAGTGGTACGCGTGAATT
CACTCCTCAGGTGCAGGCTGCCTATCAGAAGGTGGTGGCTGGTGTGGCCAATGCCCTGGCTCACAAATAC
CACTGAGATCTTTTTCCCTCTGCCAAAAATTATGGGGACATCATGAAGCCCCTTGAGCATCTGACTTCTG
GCTAATAAAGGAAATTTATTTTCATTGCAATAGTGTGTTGGAATTTTTTGTGTCTCTCACTCGGAAGGAC
ATATGGGAGGGCAAATCATTTAAAACATCAGAATGAGTATTTGGTTTAGAGTTTGGCAACATATGCCCAT
ATGCTGGCTGCCATGAACAAAGGTTGGCTATAAAGAGGTCATCAGTATATGAAACAGCCCCCTGCTGTCC
ATTCCTTATTCCATAGAAAAGCCTTGACTTGAGGTTAGATTTTTTTTATATTTTGTTTTGTGTTATTTTT
TTCTTTAACATCCCTAAAATTTTCCTTACATGTTTTACTAGCCAGATTTTTCCTCCTCTCCTGACTACTC
CCAGTCATAGCTGTCCCTCTTCTCTTATGGAGATCCCTCGACCTGCAGCCCAAGCTTGGCGTAATCATGG
TCATAGCTGTTTCCTGTGTGAAATTGTTATCCGCTCACAATTCCACACAACATACGAGCCGGAAGCATAA
AGTGTAAAGCCTGGGGTGCCTAATGAGTGAGCTAACTCACATTAATTGCGTTGCGCTCACTGCCCGCTTT
CCAGTCGGGAAACCTGTCGTGCCAGCGGATCGACAGTACTAAGCTTGGTCTAATACCCAATCTCTCGTCT
TATCCAGATGTTTTATACGCCTCTGGCCCGTGTCTCAAAATCTCTGATGTTACATTGCACAAGATAAAAT
AATATCATCATGAACAATAAAACTGTCTGCTTACATAAACAGTAATACAAGGGGTGTTATGAGCCATATT
CAACGGGAAACGTCGAGGCCGCGATTAAATTCCAACATGGATGCTGATTTATATGGGTATAAATGGGCTC
GCGATAATGTCGGGCAATCAGGTGCGACAATCTATCGCTTGTATGGGAAGCCCGATGCGCCAGAGTTGTT
TCTGAAACATGGCAAAGGTAGCGTTGCCAATGATGTTACAGATGAGATGGTCAGACTAAACTGGCTGACG
GAATTTATGCCTCTTCCGACCATCAAGCATTTTATCCGTACTCCTGATGATGCATGGTTACTCACCACTG
CGATCCCCGGAAAAACAGCATTCCAGGTATTAGAAGAATATCCTGATTCAGGTGAAAATATTGTTGATGC
GCTGGCAGTGTTCCTGCGCCGGTTGCATTCGATTCCTGTTTGTAATTGTCCTTTTAACAGCGATCGCGTA
TTTCGTCTCGCTCAGGCGCAATCACGAATGAATAACGGTTTGGTTGATGCGAGTGATTTTGATGACGAGC
GTAATGGCTGGCCTGTTGAACAAGTCTGGAAAGAAATGCATAAACTTTTGCCATTCTCACCGGATTCAGT
CGTCACTCATGGTGATTTCTCACTTGATAACCTTATTTTTGACGAGGGGAAATTAATAGGTTGTATTGAT
GTTGGACGAGTCGGAATCGCAGACCGATACCAGGATCTTGCCATCCTATGGAACTGCCTCGGTGAGTTTT
CTCCTTCATTACAGAAACGGCTTTTTCAAAAATATGGTATTGATAATCCTGATATGAATAAATTGCAGTT
TCATTTGATGCTCGATGAGTTTTTCTAATCAGAATTGGTTAATTGGTTGTAACACTGGCAGAGCATTACG
CTGACTTGACGGGACGGCGCAAGCTCATGACCAAAATCCCTTAACGTGAGTTACGCGTCGTTCCACTGAG
CGTCAGAGGTATCACTAGTATTACAGAGGTAAGTTATAACAGTCGCCTAACCC
