>Addgene plasmid #103366 | LSB-hsa-miR-221-5p | depositor partial sequence | sequence record 195782 | hsa-miR-221-5p target
AAATCTACATTGTATGCCAGGT
