>Addgene plasmid #103366 | LSB-hsa-miR-221-5p | addgene partial sequence | sequence record 266942 | mKate2-F 5'-ACCCGCTAAGAACCTCAAGA-3'
CGACAAAGAGACATACGTCGAGCAGCACGAGGTGGCTGTGGCCAGATACTGCGACCTCCCTAGCAAACTG
GGGCACAAACTTAATTGAGAATTCTACCACCCAGCTTTCTTGTACAAAGTGGTACGTCTCAAGACCAGAG
GTCTCTGCTTAAATTAGGAAATCTACATTGTATGCCAGGTAAATCTACATTGTATGCCAGGTAAATCTAC
ATTGTATGCCAGGTAAATCTACATTGTATGCCAGGTCAACCAGAAGAGACCTGTGCTTCACTCCTCAGGT
GCAGGCTGCCTATCAGAAGGTGGTGGCTGGTGTGGCCAATGCCCTGGCTCACAAATACCACTGAGATCTT
TTTCCCTCTGCCAAAAATTATGGGGACATCATGAAGCCCCTTGAGCATCTGACTTCTGGCTAATAAAGGA
AATTTATTTTCATTGCAATAGTGTGTTGGAATTTTTTGTGTCTCTCACTCGGAAGGACATATGGGAGGGC
AAATCATTTAAAACATCAGAATGAGTATTTGGTTTAGAGTTTGGCAACATATGCCCATATGCTGGCTGCC
ATGAACAAAGGTTGGCTATAAAGAGGTCATCAGTATATGAAACAGCCCCCTGCTGTCCAT
